>Addgene plasmid #63290 | pFusX2-8 | depositor partial sequence | sequence record 105098 | pFusX2_ACT
AGTCTTAAGCGTCTCCCTGACCCCGGACCAAGTGGTGGCTATCGCCAGCAACATTGGCGGCAAGCAAGCG
CTCGAAACGGTGCAGCGGCTGTTGCCGGTGCTGTGCCAGGACCATGGCCTGACTCCGGACCAAGTGGTGG
CTATCGCCAGCCACGATGGCGGCAAGCAAGCGCTCGAAACGGTGCAGCGGCTGTTGCCGGTGCTGTGCCA
GGACCATGGCCTGACCCCGGACCAAGTGGTGGCTATCGCCAGCAACGGTGGCGGCAAGCAAGCGCTCGAA
ACGGTGCAGCGGCTGTTGCCGGTGCTGTGCCAGGACCATGGCGAGACGTC
