>Addgene plasmid #63290 | pFusX2-8 | depositor partial sequence | sequence record 105099 | FusX2
CGTCTCCCTGACCCCGGACCAAGTGGTGGCTATCGAGACCGGCGCCGCTACGGGCGCGTCCCATTCGCCA
TTCAGGCTGCGCAACTGTTGGGAAGGGCGATCGGTGCGGGCTCTTCGCTATTACGCCAGCTGGCGAAAGG
GGGATGTGCTGCAAGGCGATTAAGTTGGGAACGCCAGGGTTTTCCCAGTCACGACGTTGTAAAACGACGG
CCAGTGAGCGCGCGTAATCGACTCACTATAGGGCGAATTGGGTACCGGGCCCCCCCTCGAGGTCCTCCAG
CTTTTGTTCCCTTTAGTGAGGGTTAATTGCGCGCTTGGCGTAATCATGGTCATAGCTGTTTCCTGTGTGA
AATTGTTATCCGCTCACAATTCCACACAACATACGAGCCGGAAGCATAAAGTGTAAAGCCTGGGGTGCCT
AATGAGTGAGCTAACTCACATTAATTGCGTTGCGCTCACTGCCCGCTTTCCACCGGTGGTCTCTGGCGGC
AAGCAAGCGCTCGAAACGGTGCAGCGGCTGTTGCCGGTGCTGTGCCAGGACCATGGCGAGACGTCTAGAC
CAGCCAGGACAGAAATGCCTCGACTTCGCTGCTACCCAAGGTTGCCGGGTGACGCACACCGTGGAAACGG
ATGAAGGCACGAACCCAGTGGACATAAGCCTGTTCGGTTCGTAAGCTGTAATGCAAGTAGCGTATGCGCT
CACGCAACTGGTCCAGAACCTTGACCGAACGCAGCGGTGGTAACGGCGCAGTGGCGGTTTTCATGGCTTG
TTATGACTGTTTTTTTGGGGTACAGTCTATGCCTCGGGCATCCAAGCAGCAAGCGCGTTACGCCGTGGGT
CGATGTTTGATGTTATGGAGCAGCAACGATGTTACGCAGCAGGGCAGTCGCCCTAAAACAAAGTTAAACA
TTATGAGGGAAGCGGTGATCGCCGAAGTATCGACTCAACTATCAGAGGTAGTTGGCGTCATCGAGCGCCA
TCTCGAACCGACGTTGCTGGCCGTACATTTGTACGGCTCCGCAGTGGATGGCGGCCTGAAGCCACACAGT
GATATTGATTTGCTGGTTACGGTGACCGTAAGGCTTGATGAAACAACGCGGCGAGCTTTGATCAACGACC
TTTTGGAAACTTCGGCTTCCCCTGGAGAGAGCGAGATTCTCCGCGCTGTAGAAGTCACCATTGTTGTGCA
CGACGACATCATTCCGTGGCGTTATCCAGCTAAGCGCGAACTGCAATTTGGAGAATGGCAGCGCAATGAC
ATTCTTGCAGGTATCTTCGAGCCAGCCACGATCGACATTGATCTGGCTATCTTGCTGACAAAAGCAAGAG
AACATAGCGTTGCCTTGGTAGGTCCAGCGGCGGAGGAACTCTTTGATCCGGTTCCTGAACAGGATCTATT
TGAGGCGCTAAATGAAACCTTAACGCTATGGAACTCGCCGCCCGACTGGGCTGGCGATGAGCGAAATGTA
GTGCTTACGTTGTCCCGCATTTGGTACAGCGCAGTAACCGGCAAAATCGCGCCGAAGGATGTCGCTGCCG
ACTGGGCAATGGAGCGCCTGCCGGCCCAGTATCAGCCCGTCATACTTGAAGCTAGACAGGCTTATCTTGG
ACAAGAAGAAGATCGCTTGGCCTCGCGCGCAGATCAGTTGGAAGAATTTGTCCACTACGTGAAAGGCGAG
ATCACCAAGGTAGTCGGCAAATAACCCTCGAGCCACCCATGACCAAAATCCCTTAACGTGAGTTACGCGT
CGTTCCACTGAGCGTCAGACCCCGTAGAAAAGATCAAAGGATCTTCTTGAGATCCTTTTTTTCTGCGCGT
AATCTGCTGCTTGCAAACAAAAAAACCACCGCTACCAGCGGTGGTTTGTTTGCCGGATCAAGAGCTACCA
ACTCTTTTTCCGAAGGTAACTGGCTTCAGCAGAGCGCAGATACCAAATACTGTCCTTCTAGTGTAGCCGT
AGTTAGGCCACCACTTCAAGAACTCTGTAGCACCGCCTACATACCTCGCTCTGCTAATCCTGTTACCAGT
GGCTGCTGCCAGTGGCGATAAGTCGTGTCTTACCGGGTTGGACTCAAGACGATAGTTACCGGATAAGGCG
CAGCGGTCGGGCTGAACGGGGGGTTCGTGCACACAGCCCAGCTTGGAGCGAACGACCTACACCGAACTGA
GATACCTACAGCGTGAGCATTGAGAAAGCGCCACGCTTCCCGAAGGGAGAAAGGCGGACAGGTATCCGGT
AAGCGGCAGGGTCGGAACAGGAGAGCGCACGAGGGAGCTTCCAGGGGGAAACGCCTGGTATCTTTATAGT
CCTGTCGGGTTTCGCCACCTCTGACTTGAGCGTCGATTTTTGTGATGCTCGTCAGGGGGGCGGAGCCTAT
GGAAAAACGCCAGCAACGCGGCCTTTTTACGGTTCCTGGCCTTTTGCTGGCCTTTTGCTCACATGTTCTT
TCCTGCGTTATCCCCTGATTCTGTGGATAACCGTATTACCGCCTTTGAGTGAGCTGATACCGCTCGCCGC
AGCCGAACGACCGAGCGCAGCGAGTCAGTGAGCGAGGAAGCGGAAGAGCGCCCAATACGCAAACCGCCTC
TCCCCGCGCGTTGGCCGATTCATTAATGCAGCTGGCACGACAGGTTTCCCGACTGGAAAGCGGGCAGTGA
GCGCAACGCAATTAATACGCGTACCGCTAGCCAGGAAGAGTTTGTAGAAACGCAAAAAGGCCATCCGTCA
GGATGGCCTTCTGCTTAGTTTGATGCCTGGCAGTTTATGGCGGGCGTCCTGCCCGCCACCCTCCGGGCCG
TTGCTTCACAACGTTCAAATCCGCTCCCGGCGGATTTGTCCTACTCAGGAGAGCGTTCACCGACAAACAA
CAGATAAAACGAAAGGCCCAGTCTTCCGACTGAGCCTTTCGTTTTATTTGATGCCTGGCAGTTCCCTACT
CTCGCGTTAACGCTAGCATGGATGTTTTCCCAGTCACGACGTTGTAAAACGACGGCCAGTCTTAAG
