>Addgene plasmid #63290 | pFusX2-8 | addgene partial sequence | sequence record 114304 | pCR8_R1 5'-cgaaccgaacaggcttatgt-3'
TGCGTCACCCGGCAACCTTGGGTAGCAGCGAAGTCGAGGCATTTCTGTCCTGGCTGGTCTAGACGTCTCG
CCATGGTCCTGGCACAGCACCGGCAACAGCCGCTGCACCGTTTCGAGCGCTTGCTTGCCGCCACCGTTGC
TGGCGATAGCCACCACTTGGTCCGGGGTCAGGCCATGGTCCTGGCACAGCACCGGCAACAGCCGCTGCAC
CGTTTCGAGCGCTTGCTTGCCGCCATCGTGGCTGGCGATAGCCACCACTTGGTCCGGAGTCAGGCCATGG
TCCTGGCACAGCACCGGCAACAGCCGCTGCACCGTTTCGAGCGCTTGCTTGCCGCCAATGTTGCTGGCGA
TAGCCACCACTTGGTCCGGGGTCAGGGAGACGCTTAAGACTGGCCGTCGTTTTACAACGTCGTGACTGGG
AAAACATCCATGCTAGCGTTAACGCGAGAGTAGGGAACTGCCAGGCATCAAATAAAACGAAAGGCTCAGT
CGGAAGACTGGGCCTTTCGTTTTATCTGTTGTTTGTCGGTGAACGCTCTCCTGAGTAGGACAAATCCGCC
GGGAGCGGATTTGAACGTTGTGAAGCAACGGCCCGGAGGGTGGCGGGCAGGACGCCCGCCATAAACTGCC
AGGCATCAAACTAAGCAGAAGGCCATCCTGACGGATGGCCTTTTTGCGTTTCTACAAACTCTTCCTG
