[The description below was written by a language model from this plasmid's Addgene catalogue record.]
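Description:
pFusX2-8 is a bacterial library plasmid from the FusX system, a kit designed for rapid, one-step assembly of TALE repeat arrays. It is built on the FusX2 backbone (about 3 kb without insert), is maintained at high copy number in standard E. coli cloning strains, and is selected with spectinomycin. The record does not include a feature table, so the origin of replication and other backbone elements are not explicitly stated. The listed sequencing primers carry pCR8 names, which suggests a pCR8-related backbone, but this is not confirmed by the record.

The insert is a synthetic, pre-assembled trimer of TALE repeat modules carrying the repeat variable diresidues NI, HD and NG. Under the standard TALE code these recognise A, C and T respectively, which matches the alternative name X2_ACT. The trimer was cloned through BsaI sites that were destroyed in the process, and no mutations are noted. Within the FusX scheme, this plasmid supplies RVD positions 4 to 6 of the final array. It is one member of a set of position-specific plasmids covering different three-base combinations at that position. A user picks the appropriate trimer plasmid for each block of the target sequence and combines them, presumably by Golden Gate-type Type IIS assembly, into a receiver vector to produce a complete TALE DNA-binding domain.

The plasmid has no expression function of its own. It serves purely as a building block for constructing custom TALENs or other TALE fusion proteins for genome editing and related genome-targeting applications.
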