Addgene plasmid #63290: pFusX2-8
Purpose: Encodes RVD positions 4-6 in TALEN assembly
Depositing lab: Stephen Ekker. Depositing organization: Mayo Foundation for Medical Education and Research. Publication: FusX: A rapid one-step TALE assembly system for genome science. Ma AC, McNulty MS, Tanya PL, Jarryd CM, Martinez-Galvez G, Argue DP, Lee HB, Urban MD, Bullard CE, Blackburn PR, Man TK, Clark KJ, Ekker SC. Hum Gene Ther. 2016 Jun;27(6):451-63. doi: 10.1089/hum.2015.172 PubMed 26854857.
Backbone
  Vector backbone: FusX2
  Backbone size w/o insert (bp): 3006
  Vector type: TALEN
Growth in bacteria
  Bacterial resistance: Spectinomycin, 50 μg/mL
  Growth temperature: 37°C
  Growth strain: DH5alpha
  Copy number: High Copy
Gene/Insert
  Gene/Insert name: NI HD NG (alt name: X2_ACT)
  Species: Synthetic
  Mutation: none
  Cloning method: Restriction Enzyme; 5′ cloning site BsaI (destroyed during cloning); 3′ cloning site BsaI (destroyed during cloning)
  Sequencing primers: 5′ pCR8_F1; 3′ pCR8_R1
Terms and licenses: Academic/Nonprofit Terms; Industry Terms: Not Available to Industry
How to cite: pFusX2-8 was a gift from Stephen Ekker (Addgene plasmid # 63290 ; http://n2t.net/addgene:63290 ; RRID:Addgene_63290)
